Addgene plasmid #179977: pCG_SARS-CoV2/bat-CoV RaTG13 E C-V5-tag
Purpose: Mammalian expression vector for SARS-CoV-2 E or bat RaTG13 E, V5-tagged (SARS-CoV-2 E and RaTG13 E have the same amino acid sequence and codon optimized sequence).
Depositing lab: Konstantin Sparrer. Depositing organization: Universitaet Ulm. Publication: Systematic functional analysis of SARS-CoV-2 proteins uncovers viral innate immune antagonists and remaining vulnerabilities. Hayn M, Hirschenberger M, Koepke L, Nchioua R, Straub JH, Klute S, Hunszinger V, Zech F, Prelli Bozzo C, Aftab W, Christensen MH, Conzelmann C, Muller JA, Srinivasachar Badarinarayan S, Sturzel CM, Forne I, Stenger S, Conzelmann KK, Munch J, Schmidt FI, Sauter D, Imhof A, Kirchhoff F, Sparrer KMJ. Cell Rep. 2021 May 18;35(7):109126. doi: 10.1016/j.celrep.2021.109126. Epub 2021 Apr 27. PubMed 33974846.
Backbone
  Vector backbone: pCG
  Vector type: Mammalian Expression
Growth in bacteria
  Bacterial resistance: Ampicillin, 100 μg/mL
  Growth temperature: 37°C
  Growth strain: DH5alpha
  Copy number: High Copy
Gene/Insert
  Gene/Insert name: SARS-CoV-2 E (alt names: RaTG13 E; SARS-CoV-2 E and RaTG13 E have the same amino acid sequence and codon optimized sequence.)
  Species: Synthetic
  Mutation: human codon-optimized
  Entrez Gene: E (a.k.a. GU280_gp04)
  Cloning method: Restriction Enzyme; 5′ cloning site Unknown (unknown if destroyed); 3′ cloning site Unknown (unknown if destroyed)
Terms and licenses: Academic/Nonprofit Terms; Industry Terms: Not Available to Industry
How to cite: pCG_SARS-CoV2/bat-CoV RaTG13 E C-V5-tag was a gift from Konstantin Sparrer (Addgene plasmid # 179977 ; http://n2t.net/addgene:179977 ; RRID:Addgene_179977)
