[The description below was written by a language model from this plasmid's Addgene catalogue record and pLannotate feature annotations shown in this document.]
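Description:
pCG_SARS-CoV2/bat-CoV RaTG13 E C-V5-tag is a 5,270-nt mammalian expression plasmid built on the pCG backbone for transient production of the coronavirus envelope (E) protein in transfected cells. The insert is a synthetic, human codon-optimized E open reading frame. Because SARS-CoV-2 E and bat coronavirus RaTG13 E share the same amino acid sequence and the same optimized coding sequence, this one plasmid serves as the expression construct for both. The name and purpose indicate a C-terminal V5 epitope tag for detection with anti-V5 antibodies, although the automated feature table does not annotate the tag separately. The restriction sites used for cloning are not recorded.

Expression is driven by the human cytomegalovirus immediate-early enhancer and promoter, followed by the HSV thymidine kinase 5′ untranslated region upstream of the E coding sequence. Downstream lie a rabbit β-globin intron, a short stretch of β-globin exon sequence (picked up by the annotation as an HBB match) and the rabbit β-globin polyadenylation signal, which together support splicing and 3′-end processing of the transcript. In bacteria the plasmid is maintained at high copy through a ColE1/pUC-type origin and selected with ampicillin via the β-lactamase gene. An f1 origin, an SV40 early promoter segment, a T7 promoter and fragments of lacI, lacZα, rop and bom are also annotated and appear to be backbone remnants. No mammalian selection marker is annotated.

E is a small viroporin involved in virion assembly and morphogenesis. The construct comes from a set used for systematic functional analysis of SARS-CoV-2 proteins as antagonists of innate immune signalling, and it is suited to overexpression, localization and interaction studies.
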