Features (pLannotate 1.2.2; 17 found; start..end, strand, type, name):
      1..304     +  enhancer       CMV enhancer: human cytomegalovirus immediate early enhancer
    305..508     +  promoter       CMV promoter: human cytomegalovirus (CMV) immediate early promoter
    598..637     +  5'UTR          HSV TK 5'-UTR: 5' untranslated region from the herpes simplex virus thymidine kinase gene
    673..897     +  CDS            E: VEMP_SARS2 - Experimental evidence at protein level: Swiss-Prot protein existence level 1. Plays a central role in virus morphogenesis and assembly. Acts as a viroporin and self-assembles in host membranes forming pentameric protein-lipid pores that allow ion transport. Also plays a role in the induction of apoptosis (By similarity). Regulates the localization of S protein at cis-Golgi, the place of virus budding (PubMed:33229438). May act by slowing down the cell secretory pathway (PubMed:33229438). May interfere with tight-junction stability by interacting with host MPP5. This would result i
    969..1541    +  intron         β-globin intron: intron from rabbit β-globin gene
   1545..1667    +  CDS            HBB: HBB_COLGU - Experimental evidence at transcript level: Swiss-Prot protein existence level 2. Involved in oxygen transport from the lung to the various peripheral tissues. From Colobus guereza (Mantled guereza) (Eastern black-and-white colobus monkey).
   1738..1793    +  polyA_signal   β-globin poly(A) signal: rabbit β-globin polyadenylation signal (Gil and Proudfoot, 1987)
   2133..2322    -  promoter       SV40 promoter: SV40 early promoter
   2322..2376    -  CDS            lacI (fragment): lac repressor; lacI; The lac repressor binds to the lac operator to inhibit transcription in E. coli. This inhibition can be relieved by adding lactose or isopropyl-β-D-thiogalactopyranoside (IPTG).
   2559..3147    -  rep_origin     ori: high-copy-number ColE1/pMB1/pBR322/pUC origin of replication
   3318..4178    -  CDS            AmpR: β-lactamase; bla; confers resistance to ampicillin, carbenicillin, and related antibiotics
   4179..4283    -  promoter       AmpR promoter: bla
   4378..4413    +  CDS            rop (fragment): Rop protein, which maintains plasmids at low copy number; rop
   4515..4614    +  misc_feature   bom (fragment): basis of mobility region from pBR322
   4642..5070    -  rep_origin     f1 ori (sequence partly withheld): f1 bacteriophage origin of replication; arrow indicates direction of (+) strand synthesis
   5074..5231    -  CDS            lacZα (fragment): LacZα fragment of β-galactosidase; lacZ fragment
   5234..5252    +  promoter       T7 promoter: promoter for bacteriophage T7 RNA polymerase
>Addgene plasmid #179977 | pCG_SARS-CoV2/bat-CoV RaTG13 E C-V5-tag | addgene full sequence | sequence record 353866 | Addgene NGS Result
CGTTACATAACTTACGGTAAATGGCCCGCCTGGCTGACCGCCCAACGACCCCCGCCCATTGACGTCAATA
ATGACGTATGTTCCCATAGTAACGCCAATAGGGACTTTCCATTGACGTCAATGGGTGGAGTATTTACGGT
AAACTGCCCACTTGGCAGTACATCAAGTGTATCATATGCCAAGTACGCCCCCTATTGACGTCAATGACGG
TAAATGGCCCGCCTGGCATTATGCCCAGTACATGACCTTATGGGACTTTCCTACTTGGCAGTACATCTAC
GTATTAGTCATCGCTATTACCATGGTGATGCGGTTTTGGCAGTACATCAATGGGCGTGGATAGCGGTTTG
ACTCACGGGGATTTCCAAGTCTCCACCCCATTGACGTCAATGGGAGTTTGTTTTGGCACCAAAATCAACG
GGACTTTCCAAAATGTCGTAACAACTCCGCCCCATTGACGCAAATGGGCGGTAGGCGTGTACGGTGGGAG
GTCTATATAAGCAGAGCTCGTTTAGTGAACCGTCAGATCGCCTGGAGACGCCATCCACGCTGTTTTGACC
TCCATAGAAGACACCGGGACCGATCCAGCCTCCGGGGGATCTTGGTGGCGTGAAACTCCCGCACCTCTTC
GGCCAGCGCCTTGTAGAAGCGCGTAGGCCTTCTAGAGCCACCATGTATAGTTTTGTCTCTGAAGAAACAG
GTACATTGATTGTGAATAGCGTGCTTTTGTTTCTGGCCTTTGTTGTATTTCTGCTTGTGACCCTGGCAAT
CTTGACAGCGCTCCGGCTGTGTGCCTATTGTTGCAATATCGTGAACGTCTCATTGGTTAAGCCCTCATTC
TACGTTTATTCCAGAGTGAAGAATCTCAATAGCTCTCGGGTGCCAGATCTCCTGGTCGGCAAGCCTATAC
CAAACCCTCTCCTTGGCCTTGATAGCACCTAGACGCGTCGGATCCTGAGAACTTCAGGGTGAGTTTGGGG
ACCCTTGATTGTTCTTTCTTTTTCGCTATTGTAAAATTCATGTTATATGGAGGGGGCAAAGTTTTCAGGG
TGTTGTTTAGAATGGGAAGATGTCCCTTGTATCACCATGGACCCTCATGATAATTTTGTTTCTTTCACTT
TCTACTCTGTTGACAACCATTGTCTCCTCTTATTTTCTTTTCATTTTCTGTAACTTTTTCGTTAAACTTT
AGCTTGCATTTGTAACGAATTTTTAAATTCACTTTTGTTTATTTGTCAGATTGTAAGTACTTTCTCTAAT
CACTTTTTTTTCAAGGCAATCAGGGTATATTATATTGTACTTCAGCACAGTTTTAGAGAACAATTGTTAT
AATTAAATGATAAGGTAGAATATTTCTGCATATAAATTCTGGCTGGCGTGGAAATATTCTTATTGGTAGA
AACAACTACACCCTGGTCATCATCCTGCCTTTCTCTTTATGGTTACAATGATATACACTGTTTGAGATGA
GGATAAAATACTCTGAGTCCAAACCGGGCCCCTCTGCTAACCATGTTCATGCCTTCTTCTCTTTCCTACA
GCTCCTGGGCAACGTGCTGGTTGTTGTGCTGTCTCATCATTTTGGCAAAGAATTCACTCCTCAGGTGCAG
GCTGCCTATCAGAAGGTGGTGGCTGGTGTGGCCAATGCCCTGGCTCACAAATACCACTGAGATCTTTTTC
CCTCTGCCAAAAATTATGGGGACATCATGAAGCCCCTTGAGCATCTGACTTCTGGCTAATAAAGGAAATT
TATTTTCATTGCAATAGTGTGTTGGAATTTTTTGTGTCTCTCACTCGGAAGGACATATGGGAGGGCAAAT
CATTTAAAACATCAGAATGAGTATTTGGTTTAGAGTTTGGCAACATATGCCCATATGCTGGCTGCCATGA
ACAAAGGTTGGCTATAAAGAGGTCATCAGTATATGAAACAGCCCCCTGCTGTCCATTCCTTATTCCATAG
AAAAGCCTTGACTTGAGGTTAGATTTTTTTTATATTTTGTTTTGTGTTATTTTTTTCTTTAACATCCCTA
AAATTTTCCTTACATGTTTTACTAGCCAGATTTTTCCTCCTCTCCTGACTACTCCCAGTCATAGCTGTCC
CTCTTCTCTTATGGAGATCCCTCGAGGAGCTTTTTGCAAAAGCCTAGGCCTCCAAAAAAGCCTCTTCACT
ACTTCTGGAATAGCTCAGAGGCCGAGGCGGCCTCGGCCTCTGCATAAATAAAAAAAATTAGTCAGCCATG
GGGCGGAGAATGGGCGGAACTGGGCGGAGTTAGGGGCGGGATGGGCGGAGTTAGGGGCGGGACTATGGTT
GCTGACTAATTGCTGCATTAATGAATCGGCCAACGCGCGGGGAGAGGCGGTTTGCGTATTGGGCGCTCTT
CCGCTTCCTCGCTCACTGACTCGCTGCGCTCGGTCGTTCGGCTGCGGCGAGCGGTATCAGCTCACTCAAA
GGCGGTAATACGGTTATCCACAGAATCAGGGGATAACGCAGGAAAGAACATGTGAGCAAAAGGCCAGCAA
AAGGCCAGGAACCGTAAAAAGGCCGCGTTGCTGGCGTTTTTCCATAGGCTCCGCCCCCCTGACGAGCATC
ACAAAAATCGACGCTCAAGTCAGAGGTGGCGAAACCCGACAGGACTATAAAGATACCAGGCGTTTCCCCC
TGGAAGCTCCCTCGTGCGCTCTCCTGTTCCGACCCTGCCGCTTACCGGATACCTGTCCGCCTTTCTCCCT
TCGGGAAGCGTGGCGCTTTCTCATAGCTCACGCTGTAGGTATCTCAGTTCGGTGTAGGTCGTTCGCTCCA
AGCTGGGCTGTGTGCACGAACCCCCCGTTCAGCCCGACCGCTGCGCCTTATCCGGTAACTATCGTCTTGA
GTCCAACCCGGTAAGACACGACTTATCGCCACTGGCAGCAGCCACTGGTAACAGGATTAGCAGAGCGAGG
TATGTAGGCGGTGCTACAGAGTTCTTGAAGTGGTGGCCTAACTACGGCTACACTAGAAGAACAGTATTTG
GTATCTGCGCTCTGCTGAAGCCAGTTACCTTCGGAAAAAGAGTTGGTAGCTCTTGATCCGGCAAACAAAC
CACCGCTGGTAGCGGTGGTTTTTTTGTTTGCAAGCAGCAGATTACGCGCAGAAAAAAAGGATCTCAAGAA
GATCCTTTGATCTTTTCTACGGGGTCTGACGCTCAGTGGAACGAAAACTCACGTTAAGGGATTTTGGTCA
TGAGATTATCAAAAAGGATCTTCACCTAGATCCTTTTAAATTAAAAATGAAGTTTTAAATCAATCTAAAG
TATATATGAGTAAACTTGGTCTGACAGTTACCAATGCTTAATCAGTGAGGCACCTATCTCAGCGATCTGT
CTATTTCGTTCATCCATAGTTGCCTGACTCCCCGTCGTGTAGATAACTACGATACGGGAGGGCTTACCAT
CTGGCCCCAGTGCTGCAATGATACCGCGAGACCCACGCTCACCGGCTCCAGATTTATCAGCAATAAACCA
GCCAGCCGGAAGGGCCGAGCGCAGAAGTGGTCCTGCAACTTTATCCGCCTCCATCCAGTCTATTAATTGT
TGCCGGGAAGCTAGAGTAAGTAGTTCGCCAGTTAATAGTTTGCGCAACGTTGTTGCCATTGCTACAGGCA
TCGTGGTGTCACGCTCGTCGTTTGGTATGGCTTCATTCAGCTCCGGTTCCCAACGATCAAGGCGAGTTAC
ATGATCCCCCATGTTGTGCAAAAAAGCGGTTAGCTCCTTCGGTCCTCCGATCGTTGTCAGAAGTAAGTTG
GCCGCAGTGTTATCACTCATGGTTATGGCAGCACTGCATAATTCTCTTACTGTCATGCCATCCGTAAGAT
GCTTTTCTGTGACTGGTGAGTACTCAACCAAGTCATTCTGAGAATAGTGTATGCGGCGACCGAGTTGCTC
TTGCCCGGCGTCAATACGGGATAATACCGCGCCACATAGCAGAACTTTAAAAGTGCTCATCATTGGAAAA
CGTTCTTCGGGGCGAAAACTCTCAAGGATCTTACCGCTGTTGAGATCCAGTTCGATGTAACCCACTCGTG
CACCCAACTGATCTTCAGCATCTTTTACTTTCACCAGCGTTTCTGGGTGAGCAAAAACAGGAAGGCAAAA
TGCCGCAAAAAAGGGAATAAGGGCGACACGGAAATGTTGAATACTCATACTCTTCCTTTTTCAATATTAT
TGAAGCATTTATCAGGGTTATTGTCTCATGAGCGGATACATATTTGAATGTATTTAGAAAAATAAACAAA
TAGGGGTTCCGCGCACATTTCCCCGAAAAGTGCCACCTGACGTCTAAGAAACCATTATTATCATGACATT
AACCTATAAAAATAGGCGTATCACGAGGCCCTTTCGTCTCGCGCGTTTCGGTGATGACGGTGAAAACCTC
TGACACATGCAGCTCCCGGAGACGGTCACAGCTTGTCTGTAAGCGGATGCCGGGAGCAGACAAGCCCGTC
AGGGCGCGTCAGCGGGTGTTGGCGGGTGTCGGGGCTGGCTTAACTATGCGGCATCAGAGCAGATTGTACT
GAGAGTGCACCATATGCGGTGTGAAATACCGCACAGATGCGTAAGGAGAAAATACCGCATCAGGAAATTG
TAAGCGTTAATATTTTGTTAAAATTCGCGTTAAATTTTTGTTAAATCAGCTCATTTTTTAACCAATAGGC
CGAAATCGGCAAAATCCCTTATAAATCAAAAGAATAGACCGAGATAGGGT
[37 nt withheld, positions 4741-4777]
AAAGAACGTGGACTCCAACGTCAAAGG
[49 nt withheld, positions 4805-4853]
T
[91 nt withheld, positions 4855-4945]
G
[124 nt withheld, positions 4947-5070]
CCATTCGCCATTCAGGCTGCGCAACTGTTGGGAAGGGCGATCGGTGCGGGCCTCTTCGCTATTACGCCAG
CTGGCGAAAGGGGGATGTGCTGCAAGGCGATTAAGTTGGGTAACGCCAGGGTTTTCCCAGTCACGACGTT
GTAAAACGACGGCCAGTGAATTGTAATACGACTCACTATAGGGCGAATTCGAGCTCGCCC
